Addgene plasmid #106728: gh55
Purpose: expression of gRNA targeting B4GALT7
Depositing lab: Eric-Paul Bennett. Depositing organization: University of Copenhagen. Publication: A validated gRNA library for CRISPR/Cas9 targeting of the human glycosyltransferase genome. Narimatsu Y, Joshi HJ, Zhang Y, Gomes C, Chen YH, Lorenzetti F, Furukawa S, Schjoldager K, Hansen L, Clausen H, Bennett EP, Wandall HH. Glycobiology. 2018 Jan 5. pii: 4791732. doi: 10.1093/glycob/cwx101. PubMed 29315387.
Backbone
  Vector backbone: pU6 uni
  Backbone manufacturer: Eric-Paul Bennett (Addgene plasmid # 68369)
  Backbone size w/o insert (bp): 2376
  Vector type: Mammalian Expression
Growth in bacteria
  Bacterial resistance: Ampicillin, 100 μg/mL
  Growth temperature: 37°C
  Growth strain: DH5alpha
  Copy number: High Copy
Gene/Insert
  Gene/Insert name: B4GALT7
  gRNA/shRNA sequence: TGACCTGCTCCCTCTCAACG
  Species: H. sapiens (human)
  Entrez Gene: B4GALT7 (a.k.a. EDSP1, EDSSLA, EDSSPD1, XGALT1, XGPT, XGPT1)
  Cloning method: Restriction Enzyme; 5′ cloning site unknown (unknown if destroyed); 3′ cloning site unknown (unknown if destroyed)
  Sequencing primers: 5′ QCG forward
Terms and licenses: Academic/Nonprofit Terms; Industry Terms: Not Available to Industry
How to cite: gh55 was a gift from Eric-Paul Bennett (Addgene plasmid # 106728 ; http://n2t.net/addgene:106728 ; RRID:Addgene_106728)
