[The description below was written by a language model from this plasmid's Addgene catalogue record.]
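Description:
gh55 is a small mammalian expression plasmid that delivers a single CRISPR guide RNA directed against human B4GALT7, the gene encoding a galactosyltransferase also known by aliases such as XGALT1 and XGPT1. It is built on the pU6 uni backbone, a compact vector of roughly 2.4 kb before the guide is added. The plasmid is maintained at high copy number in standard E. coli cloning strains under ampicillin selection. The guide-encoding sequence was introduced by restriction enzyme cloning, although the record does not identify the sites used or whether they survive in the final construct.

No feature table accompanies the entry, so the promoter, guide scaffold, terminator and origin of replication are not explicitly documented. The backbone name suggests that transcription is driven by a U6 promoter, the RNA polymerase III promoter conventionally used to produce short, precisely initiated guide RNAs in mammalian cells, but this is an inference from the name rather than a stated fact. The record lists no Cas9 coding sequence, reporter or mammalian selection marker, and the small backbone size is consistent with a guide-only plasmid, so the nuclease would presumably have to be supplied separately, for example from a co-transfected plasmid or a Cas9-expressing cell line.

The construct belongs to a validated guide RNA collection covering the human glycosyltransferase genes. Its intended use is Cas9-mediated disruption of B4GALT7 in human cells, to study the consequences of losing this enzyme for glycosylation.
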