>Addgene plasmid #106728 | gh55 | addgene partial sequence | sequence record 220859 | hU6-F
GGAATTAATTTGACTGTAAACACAAAGATATTAGTACAAAATACGTGACGTAGAAAGTAATAATTTCTTG
GGTAGTTTGCAGTTTTAAAATTATGTTTTAAAATGGACTATCATATGCTTACCGTAACTTGAAAGTATTT
CGATTTCTTGGCTTTATATATCTTGTGGAAAGGACGAAACACCGTGACCTGCTCCCTCTCAACGGTTTTA
GAGCTAGAAATAGCAAGTTAAAATAAGGCTAGTCCGTTATCAACTTGAAAAAGTGGCACCGAGTCGGTGC
TTTTTTGTTTTAGAGCTAGAAATAGCAAGTTAAAATAAGGCTAGTCCGTTTTTAGCGCGTGCGCCAATTC
TGCAGACAAATGGCTCTAGAGGGCCGCAGGAACCCCTAGTGATGGAGTTGGCCACTCCCTCTCTGCGCGC
TCGCTCGCTCACTGAGGCCGGGCGACC
